Addgene plasmid #138344: pCMV-BE4-SsAPOBEC3B R54Q
Purpose: Mammalian expression plasmid for BE4-SsAPOBEC3B R54Q
Depositing lab: Nicole Gaudelli. Depositing organization: Beam Therapeutics. Publication: Cytosine base editors with minimized unguided DNA and RNA off-target events and high on-target activity. Yu Y, Leete TC, Born DA, Young L, Barrera LA, Lee SJ, Rees HA, Ciaramella G, Gaudelli NM. Nat Commun. 2020 Apr 28;11(1):2052. doi: 10.1038/s41467-020-15887-5. PubMed 32345976.
Backbone
  Vector backbone: pCMV
  Total vector size (bp): 5685
  Vector type: Synthetic Biology
Growth in bacteria
  Bacterial resistance: Ampicillin, 100 μg/mL
  Growth temperature: 37°C
  Growth strain: NEB Stable
  Copy number: High Copy
Gene/Insert
  Gene/Insert name: BE4-SsAPOBEC3B R54Q
  Species: Synthetic
  Promoter: CMV
  Tag / fusion protein: BP-NLS (C terminal on insert)
  Cloning method: Unknown
  Sequencing primers: 5′ T7; 3′ M13R
Terms and licenses: Academic/Nonprofit Terms; Industry Terms: Not Available to Industry
How to cite: pCMV-BE4-SsAPOBEC3B R54Q was a gift from Nicole Gaudelli (Addgene plasmid # 138344 ; http://n2t.net/addgene:138344 ; RRID:Addgene_138344)
