[The description below was written by a language model from this plasmid's Addgene catalogue record and pLannotate feature annotations shown in this document.]
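Description:
pCMV-BE4-SsAPOBEC3B R54Q is a mammalian expression plasmid encoding a fourth-generation (BE4-format) cytosine base editor in which the deaminase domain is SsAPOBEC3B carrying an R54Q substitution. It is built on a pCMV backbone and propagated in E. coli through a high-copy ColE1/pUC-type origin with ampicillin selection from a β-lactamase gene under its own promoter. No mammalian selection marker is annotated, which fits transient transfection use. The catalogue lists a vector size of 5,685 bp, whereas the sequenced record behind the feature table is 9,084 nt. The catalogue figure may refer to the backbone alone, but the record does not explain the difference.

The editor is expressed as a single synthetic fusion driven by the CMV immediate-early enhancer and promoter and terminated by the bGH polyadenylation signal. A T7 promoter sits just upstream of the coding region and also serves as a sequencing primer site. The reading frame opens with the cytidine deaminase, which the automated annotation matched by homology to a feline APOBEC3 protein rather than naming it directly. Next comes Streptococcus pyogenes Cas9 bearing the D10A mutation, annotated in two contiguous pieces, and then the phage PBS2 uracil glycosylase inhibitor (UGI). Only one UGI copy is annotated, although the spacing leaves unannotated sequence ahead of it. A bipartite nuclear localisation signal is recorded at the C terminus.

When directed by a separately supplied guide RNA, the deaminase converts cytosine to uracil on the displaced single strand, and UGI blocks uracil excision, favouring C•G to T•A outcomes. The associated publication title indicates the construct comes from work on cytosine base editors with reduced unguided DNA and RNA off-target deamination and high on-target activity.
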