Features (pLannotate 1.2.2; 18 found; start..end, strand, type, name):
     34..413     +  enhancer       CMV enhancer: human cytomegalovirus immediate early enhancer
    414..617     +  promoter       CMV promoter: human cytomegalovirus (CMV) immediate early promoter
    659..677     +  promoter       T7 promoter: promoter for bacteriophage T7 RNA polymerase
    757..1317    +  CDS            APOBEC3CA: AB3CA_FELCA - Experimental evidence at protein level: Swiss-Prot protein existence level 1. DNA deaminase (cytidine deaminase) which acts as an inhibitor of retrovirus replication and retrotransposon mobility via deaminase- dependent and -independent mechanisms (By similarity). Selectively targets single-stranded DNA and does not deaminate double-stranded DNA or single- or double-stranded RNA (By similarity). Does not reduce infectivity of foamy feline virus, feline immunodeficiency virus or feline leukemia virus (PubMed:18315870). From Felis catus (Cat) (Felis silvestris catus).
   1627..3228    +  CDS            dCas9(N): N-terminal portion of catalytically inactive Streptococcus pyogenes dCas9 carrying the D10A mutation (Zetsche et al., 2015)
   3229..5723    +  CDS            Cas9(C) (fragment): C-terminal portion of Streptococcus pyogenes Cas9 (Zetsche et al., 2015)
   6037..6285    +  CDS            UGI: UNGI_BPPB2 - Experimental evidence at protein level: Swiss-Prot protein existence level 1. This protein binds specifically and reversibly to the host uracil-DNA glycosylase, preventing removal of uracil residues from PBS2 DNA by the host uracil-excision repair system. From Bacillus phage PBS2 (Bacteriophage PBS2).
   6427..6651    +  polyA_signal   bGH poly(A) signal: bovine growth hormone polyadenylation signal
   6655..6676    +  promoter       SV40 promoter (fragment): SV40 enhancer and early promoter
   6681..6697    +  misc_feature   MCS (fragment): pBluescript multiple cloning site
   6746..6762    -  protein_bind   lac operator: The lac repressor binds to the lac operator to inhibit transcription in E. coli. This inhibition can be relieved by adding lactose or isopropyl-β-D-thiogalactopyranoside (IPTG). lac repressor encoded by lacI
   6770..6800    -  promoter       lac promoter: promoter for the E. coli lac operon
   6815..6836    -  protein_bind   CAP binding site: CAP binding activates transcription in the presence of cAMP. E. coli catabolite activator protein
   6849..6941    -  CDS            lacI (fragment): lac repressor; lacI; The lac repressor binds to the lac operator to inhibit transcription in E. coli. This inhibition can be relieved by adding lactose or isopropyl-β-D-thiogalactopyranoside (IPTG).
   7124..7712    -  rep_origin     ori: high-copy-number ColE1/pMB1/pBR322/pUC origin of replication
   7883..8743    -  CDS            AmpR: β-lactamase; bla; confers resistance to ampicillin, carbenicillin, and related antibiotics
   8744..8848    -  promoter       AmpR promoter: bla
   8919..8963    -  misc_feature   bom (fragment): basis of mobility region from pBR322
>Addgene plasmid #138344 | pCMV-BE4-SsAPOBEC3B R54Q | addgene full sequence | sequence record 272392 | Addgene NGS Result
TGCTTCGCGATGTACGGGCCAGATATACGCGTTGACATTGATTATTGACTAGTTATTAATAGTAATCAAT
TACGGGGTCATTAGTTCATAGCCCATATATGGAGTTCCGCGTTACATAACTTACGGTAAATGGCCCGCCT
GGCTGACCGCCCAACGACCCCCGCCCATTGACGTCAATAATGACGTATGTTCCCATAGTAACGCCAATAG
GGACTTTCCATTGACGTCAATGGGTGGAGTATTTACGGTAAACTGCCCACTTGGCAGTACATCAAGTGTA
TCATATGCCAAGTACGCCCCCTATTGACGTCAATGACGGTAAATGGCCCGCCTGGCATTATGCCCAGTAC
ATGACCTTATGGGACTTTCCTACTTGGCAGTACATCTACGTATTAGTCATCGCTATTACCATGGTGATGC
GGTTTTGGCAGTACATCAATGGGCGTGGATAGCGGTTTGACTCACGGGGATTTCCAAGTCTCCACCCCAT
TGACGTCAATGGGAGTTTGTTTTGGCACCAAAATCAACGGGACTTTCCAAAATGTCGTAACAACTCCGCC
CCATTGACGCAAATGGGCGGTAGGCGTGTACGGTGGGAGGTCTATATAAGCAGAGCTGGTTTAGTGAACC
GTCAGATCCGCTAGAGATCCGCGGCCGCTAATACGACTCACTATAGGGAGAGCCGCCACCATGGACCCAC
AGAGGCTGCGCCAGTGGCCCGGCCCTGGCCCAGCAAGCAGGGGCGGCTACGGCCAGCGGCCAAGAATCAG
GAACCCCGAGGAGTGGTTTCACGAGCTGTCTCCCCGGACCTTCAGCTTTCACTTCCGCAACCTGAGGTTC
GCATCCGGCCAGAATCGGTCTTATATCTGCTGTCAGGTGGAGGGCAAGAACTGCTTCTTTCAGGGCATCT
TTCAGAATCAGGTGCCACCTGACCCACCATGCCACGCAGAGCTGTGCTTCCTGTCTTGGTTCCAGAGCTG
GGGCCTGTCCCCCGATGAGCACTACTATGTGACATGGTTTATCTCTTGGAGCCCTTGCTGTGAGTGTGCC
GCCAAGGTGGCCCAGTTCCTGGAGGAGAACCGCAACGTGAGCCTGTCTCTGAGCGCCGCAAGGCTGTACT
ATTTCTGGAAGTCCGAGTCTAGAGAGGGACTGCGGAGACTGAGCGACCTGGGAGCACAAGTGGGAATCAT
GTCCTTTCAGGATTTCCAGCACTGCTGGAACAATTTTGTGCACAACCTGGGCATGCCCTTCCAGCCTTGG
AAGAAGCTGCACAAGAATTACCAGAGGCTGGTGACCGAGCTGAAGCAGATCCTGCGCGAGGAGCCTGCCA
CATATGGCTCTCCACAGGCCCAGGGCAAGGTGAGAATCGGAAGCACCGCAGCAGGACTGAGGCACAGCCA
CTCCCACACACGCTCCGAGGCACACCTGAGGCCTAACCACAGCTCCAGACAGCACAGGATCCTGAATCCT
CCACGGGAGGCCAGAGCCAGGACCTGCGTGCTGGTGGATGCCTCTTGGATCTGTTACAGAAGCGGAGGAT
CTAGCGGCGGCTCTAGCGGATCTGAGACACCTGGCACAAGCGAGTCTGCCACACCTGAGAGTAGCGGCGG
ATCTTCTGGTGGCTCTGACAAGAAGTACAGCATCGGCCTGGCCATCGGCACCAACTCTGTGGGCTGGGCC
GTGATCACCGACGAGTACAAGGTGCCCAGCAAGAAATTCAAGGTGCTGGGCAACACCGACCGGCACAGCA
TCAAGAAGAACCTGATCGGAGCCCTGCTGTTCGACAGCGGCGAAACAGCCGAGGCCACCCGGCTGAAGAG
AACCGCCAGAAGAAGATACACCAGACGGAAGAACCGGATCTGCTATCTGCAAGAGATCTTCAGCAACGAG
ATGGCCAAGGTGGACGACAGCTTCTTCCACAGACTGGAAGAGTCCTTCCTGGTGGAAGAGGATAAGAAGC
ACGAGCGGCACCCCATCTTCGGCAACATCGTGGACGAGGTGGCCTACCACGAGAAGTACCCCACCATCTA
CCACCTGAGAAAGAAACTGGTGGACAGCACCGACAAGGCCGACCTGCGGCTGATCTATCTGGCCCTGGCC
CACATGATCAAGTTCCGGGGCCACTTCCTGATCGAGGGCGACCTGAACCCCGACAACAGCGACGTGGACA
AGCTGTTCATCCAGCTGGTGCAGACCTACAACCAGCTGTTCGAGGAAAACCCCATCAACGCCAGCGGCGT
GGACGCCAAGGCCATCCTGTCTGCCAGACTGAGCAAGAGCAGACGGCTGGAAAATCTGATCGCCCAGCTG
CCCGGCGAGAAGAAGAATGGCCTGTTCGGAAACCTGATTGCCCTGAGCCTGGGCCTGACCCCCAACTTCA
AGAGCAACTTCGACCTGGCCGAGGATGCCAAACTGCAGCTGAGCAAGGACACCTACGACGACGACCTGGA
CAACCTGCTGGCCCAGATCGGCGACCAGTACGCCGACCTGTTTCTGGCCGCCAAGAACCTGTCCGACGCC
ATCCTGCTGAGCGACATCCTGAGAGTGAACACCGAGATCACCAAGGCCCCCCTGAGCGCCTCTATGATCA
AGAGATACGACGAGCACCACCAGGACCTGACCCTGCTGAAAGCTCTCGTGCGGCAGCAGCTGCCTGAGAA
GTACAAAGAGATTTTCTTCGACCAGAGCAAGAACGGCTACGCCGGCTACATTGACGGCGGAGCCAGCCAG
GAAGAGTTCTACAAGTTCATCAAGCCCATCCTGGAAAAGATGGACGGCACCGAGGAACTGCTCGTGAAGC
TGAACAGAGAGGACCTGCTGCGGAAGCAGCGGACCTTCGACAACGGCAGCATCCCCCACCAGATCCACCT
GGGAGAGCTGCACGCCATTCTGCGGCGGCAGGAAGATTTTTACCCATTCCTGAAGGACAACCGGGAAAAG
ATCGAGAAGATCCTGACCTTCCGCATCCCCTACTACGTGGGCCCTCTGGCCAGGGGAAACAGCAGATTCG
CCTGGATGACCAGAAAGAGCGAGGAAACCATCACCCCCTGGAACTTCGAGGAAGTGGTGGACAAGGGCGC
TTCCGCCCAGAGCTTCATCGAGCGGATGACCAACTTCGATAAGAACCTGCCCAACGAGAAGGTGCTGCCC
AAGCACAGCCTGCTGTACGAGTACTTCACCGTGTATAACGAGCTGACCAAAGTGAAATACGTGACCGAGG
GAATGAGAAAGCCCGCCTTCCTGAGCGGCGAGCAGAAAAAGGCCATCGTGGACCTGCTGTTCAAGACCAA
CCGGAAAGTGACCGTGAAGCAGCTGAAAGAGGACTACTTCAAGAAAATCGAGTGCTTCGACTCCGTGGAA
ATCTCCGGCGTGGAAGATCGGTTCAACGCCTCCCTGGGCACATACCACGATCTGCTGAAAATTATCAAGG
ACAAGGACTTCCTGGACAATGAGGAAAACGAGGACATTCTGGAAGATATCGTGCTGACCCTGACACTGTT
TGAGGACAGAGAGATGATCGAGGAACGGCTGAAAACCTATGCCCACCTGTTCGACGACAAAGTGATGAAG
CAGCTGAAGCGGCGGAGATACACCGGCTGGGGCAGGCTGAGCCGGAAGCTGATCAACGGCATCCGGGACA
AGCAGTCCGGCAAGACAATCCTGGATTTCCTGAAGTCCGACGGCTTCGCCAACAGAAACTTCATGCAGCT
GATCCACGACGACAGCCTGACCTTTAAAGAGGACATCCAGAAAGCCCAGGTGTCCGGCCAGGGCGATAGC
CTGCACGAGCACATTGCCAATCTGGCCGGCAGCCCCGCCATTAAGAAGGGCATCCTGCAGACAGTGAAGG
TGGTGGACGAGCTCGTGAAAGTGATGGGCCGGCACAAGCCCGAGAACATCGTGATCGAAATGGCCAGAGA
GAACCAGACCACCCAGAAGGGACAGAAGAACAGCCGCGAGAGAATGAAGCGGATCGAAGAGGGCATCAAA
GAGCTGGGCAGCCAGATCCTGAAAGAACACCCCGTGGAAAACACCCAGCTGCAGAACGAGAAGCTGTACC
TGTACTACCTGCAGAATGGGCGGGATATGTACGTGGACCAGGAACTGGACATCAACCGGCTGTCCGACTA
CGATGTGGACCATATCGTGCCTCAGAGCTTTCTGAAGGACGACTCCATCGACAACAAGGTGCTGACCAGA
AGCGACAAGAACCGGGGCAAGAGCGACAACGTGCCCTCCGAAGAGGTCGTGAAGAAGATGAAGAACTACT
GGCGGCAGCTGCTGAACGCCAAGCTGATTACCCAGAGAAAGTTCGACAATCTGACCAAGGCCGAGAGAGG
CGGCCTGAGCGAACTGGATAAGGCCGGCTTCATCAAGAGACAGCTGGTGGAAACCCGGCAGATCACAAAG
CACGTGGCACAGATCCTGGACTCCCGGATGAACACTAAGTACGACGAGAATGACAAGCTGATCCGGGAAG
TGAAAGTGATCACCCTGAAGTCCAAGCTGGTGTCCGATTTCCGGAAGGATTTCCAGTTTTACAAAGTGCG
CGAGATCAACAACTACCACCACGCCCACGACGCCTACCTGAACGCCGTCGTGGGAACCGCCCTGATCAAA
AAGTACCCTAAGCTGGAAAGCGAGTTCGTGTACGGCGACTACAAGGTGTACGACGTGCGGAAGATGATCG
CCAAGAGCGAGCAGGAAATCGGCAAGGCTACCGCCAAGTACTTCTTCTACAGCAACATCATGAACTTTTT
CAAGACCGAGATTACCCTGGCCAACGGCGAGATCCGGAAGCGGCCTCTGATCGAGACAAACGGCGAAACC
GGGGAGATCGTGTGGGATAAGGGCCGGGATTTTGCCACCGTGCGGAAAGTGCTGAGCATGCCCCAAGTGA
ATATCGTGAAAAAGACCGAGGTGCAGACAGGCGGCTTCAGCAAAGAGTCTATCCTGCCCAAGAGGAACAG
CGATAAGCTGATCGCCAGAAAGAAGGACTGGGACCCTAAGAAGTACGGCGGCTTCGACAGCCCCACCGTG
GCCTATTCTGTGCTGGTGGTGGCCAAAGTGGAAAAGGGCAAGTCCAAGAAACTGAAGAGTGTGAAAGAGC
TGCTGGGGATCACCATCATGGAAAGAAGCAGCTTCGAGAAGAATCCCATCGACTTTCTGGAAGCCAAGGG
CTACAAAGAAGTGAAAAAGGACCTGATCATCAAGCTGCCTAAGTACTCCCTGTTCGAGCTGGAAAACGGC
CGGAAGAGAATGCTGGCCTCTGCCGGCGAACTGCAGAAGGGAAACGAACTGGCCCTGCCCTCCAAATATG
TGAACTTCCTGTACCTGGCCAGCCACTATGAGAAGCTGAAGGGCTCCCCCGAGGATAATGAGCAGAAACA
GCTGTTTGTGGAACAGCACAAGCACTACCTGGACGAGATCATCGAGCAGATCAGCGAGTTCTCCAAGAGA
GTGATCCTGGCCGACGCTAATCTGGACAAAGTGCTGTCCGCCTACAACAAGCACCGGGATAAGCCCATCA
GAGAGCAGGCCGAGAATATCATCCACCTGTTTACCCTGACCAATCTGGGAGCCCCTGCCGCCTTCAAGTA
CTTTGACACCACCATCGACCGGAAGAGGTACACCAGCACCAAAGAGGTGCTGGACGCCACCCTGATCCAC
CAGAGCATCACCGGCCTGTACGAGACACGGATCGACCTGTCTCAGCTGGGAGGTGACTCTGGTGGAAGCG
GAGGATCTGGCGGCAGCACCAATCTGAGCGACATCATCGAGAAAGAGACAGGCAAGCAGCTGGTCATCCA
AGAGTCCATCCTGATGCTGCCTGAAGAGGTGGAAGAAGTGATCGGCAACAAGCCCGAGTCCGACATCCTG
GTGCACACCGCCTACGATGAGAGCACCGACGAGAACGTGATGCTGCTGACCTCTGACGCCCCTGAGTACA
AGCCTTGGGCTCTCGTGATCCAGGACAGCAACGGCGAGAACAAGATCAAGATGCTGAGCGGCGGCTCTGG
TGGCTCTGGCGGATCTACAAACCTGTCCGATATTATTGAGAAAGAAACCGGGAAACAGCTCGTGATTCAA
GAGTCTATTCTCATGCTCCCGGAAGAAGTCGAGGAAGTCATTGGAAACAAGCCTGAGAGCGATATTCTGG
TCCATACAGCCTACGACGAGTCTACCGATGAGAATGTCATGCTCCTCACCAGCGACGCTCCCGAGTATAA
GCCATGGGCACTTGTCATTCAGGACTCCAATGGGGAAAACAAAATCAAAATGCTCCCAAAGAAAAAACGC
AAGGTGGAGGGAGCTGATAAGCGCACCGCCGATGGTTCCGAGTTCGAAAGCCCCAAGAAGAAGAGGAAAG
TCTAACCGGTCATCATCACCATCACCATTGAGTTTAAACCCGCTGATCAGCCTCGACTGTGCCTTCTAGT
TGCCAGCCATCTGTTGTTTGCCCCTCCCCCGTGCCTTCCTTGACCCTGGAAGGTGCCACTCCCACTGTCC
TTTCCTAATAAAATGAGGAAATTGCATCGCATTGTCTGAGTAGGTGTCATTCTATTCTGGGGGGTGGGGT
GGGGCAGGACAGCAAGGGGGAGGATTGGGAAGACAATAGCAGGCATGCTGGGGATGCGGTGGGCTCTATG
GCTTCTGAGGCGGAAAGAACCAGCTGGGGCTCGATACCGTCGACCTCTAGCTAGAGCTTGGCGTAATCAT
GGTCATAGCTGTTTCCTGTGTGAAATTGTTATCCGCTCACAATTCCACACAACATACGAGCCGGAAGCAT
AAAGTGTAAAGCCTAGGGTGCCTAATGAGTGAGCTAACTCACATTAATTGCGTTGCGCTCACTGCCCGCT
TTCCAGTCGGGAAACCTGTCGTGCCAGCTGCATTAATGAATCGGCCAACGCGCGGGGAGAGGCGGTTTGC
GTATTGGGCGCTCTTCCGCTTCCTCGCTCACTGACTCGCTGCGCTCGGTCGTTCGGCTGCGGCGAGCGGT
ATCAGCTCACTCAAAGGCGGTAATACGGTTATCCACAGAATCAGGGGATAACGCAGGAAAGAACATGTGA
GCAAAAGGCCAGCAAAAGGCCAGGAACCGTAAAAAGGCCGCGTTGCTGGCGTTTTTCCATAGGCTCCGCC
CCCCTGACGAGCATCACAAAAATCGACGCTCAAGTCAGAGGTGGCGAAACCCGACAGGACTATAAAGATA
CCAGGCGTTTCCCCCTGGAAGCTCCCTCGTGCGCTCTCCTGTTCCGACCCTGCCGCTTACCGGATACCTG
TCCGCCTTTCTCCCTTCGGGAAGCGTGGCGCTTTCTCATAGCTCACGCTGTAGGTATCTCAGTTCGGTGT
AGGTCGTTCGCTCCAAGCTGGGCTGTGTGCACGAACCCCCCGTTCAGCCCGACCGCTGCGCCTTATCCGG
TAACTATCGTCTTGAGTCCAACCCGGTAAGACACGACTTATCGCCACTGGCAGCAGCCACTGGTAACAGG
ATTAGCAGAGCGAGGTATGTAGGCGGTGCTACAGAGTTCTTGAAGTGGTGGCCTAACTACGGCTACACTA
GAAGAACAGTATTTGGTATCTGCGCTCTGCTGAAGCCAGTTACCTTCGGAAAAAGAGTTGGTAGCTCTTG
ATCCGGCAAACAAACCACCGCTGGTAGCGGTGGTTTTTTTGTTTGCAAGCAGCAGATTACGCGCAGAAAA
AAAGGATCTCAAGAAGATCCTTTGATCTTTTCTACGGGGTCTGACGCTCAGTGGAACGAAAACTCACGTT
AAGGGATTTTGGTCATGAGATTATCAAAAAGGATCTTCACCTAGATCCTTTTAAATTAAAAATGAAGTTT
TAAATCAATCTAAAGTATATATGAGTAAACTTGGTCTGACAGTTACCAATGCTTAATCAGTGAGGCACCT
ATCTCAGCGATCTGTCTATTTCGTTCATCCATAGTTGCCTGACTCCCCGTCGTGTAGATAACTACGATAC
GGGAGGGCTTACCATCTGGCCCCAGTGCTGCAATGATACCGCGAGACCCACGCTCACCGGCTCCAGATTT
ATCAGCAATAAACCAGCCAGCCGGAAGGGCCGAGCGCAGAAGTGGTCCTGCAACTTTATCCGCCTCCATC
CAGTCTATTAATTGTTGCCGGGAAGCTAGAGTAAGTAGTTCGCCAGTTAATAGTTTGCGCAACGTTGTTG
CCATTGCTACAGGCATCGTGGTGTCACGCTCGTCGTTTGGTATGGCTTCATTCAGCTCCGGTTCCCAACG
ATCAAGGCGAGTTACATGATCCCCCATGTTGTGCAAAAAAGCGGTTAGCTCCTTCGGTCCTCCGATCGTT
GTCAGAAGTAAGTTGGCCGCAGTGTTATCACTCATGGTTATGGCAGCACTGCATAATTCTCTTACTGTCA
TGCCATCCGTAAGATGCTTTTCTGTGACTGGTGAGTACTCAACCAAGTCATTCTGAGAATAGTGTATGCG
GCGACCGAGTTGCTCTTGCCCGGCGTCAATACGGGATAATACCGCGCCACATAGCAGAACTTTAAAAGTG
CTCATCATTGGAAAACGTTCTTCGGGGCGAAAACTCTCAAGGATCTTACCGCTGTTGAGATCCAGTTCGA
TGTAACCCACTCGTGCACCCAACTGATCTTCAGCATCTTTTACTTTCACCAGCGTTTCTGGGTGAGCAAA
AACAGGAAGGCAAAATGCCGCAAAAAAGGGAATAAGGGCGACACGGAAATGTTGAATACTCATACTCTTC
CTTTTTCAATATTATTGAAGCATTTATCAGGGTTATTGTCTCATGAGCGGATACATATTTGAATGTATTT
AGAAAAATAAACAAATAGGGGTTCCGCGCACATTTCCCCGAAAAGTGCCACCTGACGTCGACGGATCGGG
AGATCGATCTCCCGATCCCCTAGGGTCTACTCTCAGTACAATCTGCTCTGATGCCGCATAGTTAAGCCAG
TATCTGCTCCCTGCTTGTGTGTTGGAGGTCGCTGAGTAGTGCGCGAGCAAAATTTAAGCTACAACAAGGC
AAGGCTTGACCGACAATTGCATGAAGAATCTGCTTAGGGTTAGGCGTTTTGCGC
